>Addgene plasmid #79728 | DAPK1_HUMAN_D0 | depositor partial sequence | sequence record 149050 | Sequence of gene (DAPK1_HUMAN) inserted into backbone.
ACCGTGTTCAGGCAGGAAAACGTGGATGATTACTACGACACCGGCGAGGAACTTGGCAGTGGACAGTTTG
CGGTTGTGAAGAAATGCCGTGAGAAAAGCACCGGCCTCCAGTATGCCGCCAAATTCATCAAGAAAAGGAG
GACTAAGTCCAGCCGGCGGGGTGTGAGCCGCGAGGACATCGAGCGGGAGGTCAGCATCCTGAAGGAGATC
CAGCACCCCAATGTCATCACCCTGCACGAGGTCTATGAGAACAAGACGGACGTCATCCTGATCTTGGAAC
TCGTTGCAGGTGGCGAGCTGTTTGACTTCTTAGCTGAAAAGGAATCTTTAACTGAAGAGGAAGCAACTGA
ATTTCTCAAACAAACTCTTAATGGTGTTTACTACCTGCACTCCCTTCAAATCGCCCACTTTGATCTTAAG
CCTGAGAACATAATGCTTTTGGATAGAAATGTCCCCAAACCTCGGATCAAGATCATTGACTTTGGGTTGG
CCCATAAAATTGACTTTGGAAATGAATTTAAAAACATATTTGGGACTCCAGAGTTTGTCGCTCCTGAGAT
AGTCAACTATGAACCTCTTGGTCTTGAGGCAGATATGTGGAGTATCGGGGTAATAACCTATATCCTCCTA
AGTGGGGCCTCCCCATTTCTTGGAGACACTAAGCAAGAAACGTTAGCAAATGTATCCGCTGTCAACTACG
AATTTGAGGATGAATACTTCAGTAATACCAGTGCCCTAGCCAAAGATTTCATAAGAAGACTTCTGGTCAA
GGATCCAAAGAAGAGAATGACAATTCAAGATAGTTTGCAGCATCCCTGGATCAAGCCTAAAGATACACAA
CAGGCACTTAGT
