>Addgene plasmid #79728 | DAPK1_HUMAN_D0 | addgene partial sequence | sequence record 156453 | T7 5'-TAATACGACTCACTATAGGG-3'
ATTAAGCGGCCGCCCTGCAGGACTCGAGTTCTAGAAATAATTTTGTTTAACTTTAAGAAGGAGATATACA
TATGAAATCTTCTCACCATCACCATCACCATCACCATCACCATGAAAACCTGTACTTCCAATCCAATGCA
ACCGTGTTCAGGCAGGAAAACGTGGATGATTACTACGACACCGGCGAGGAACTTGGCAGTGGACAGTTTG
CGGTTGTGAAGAAATGCCGTGAGAAAAGCACCGGCCTCCAGTATGCCGCCAAATTCATCAAGAAAAGGAG
GACTAAGTCCAGCCGGCGGGGTGTGAGCCGCGAGGACATCGAGCGGGAGGTCAGCATCCTGAAGGAGATC
CAGCACCCCAATGTCATCACCCTGCACGAGGTCTATGAGAACAAGACGGACGTCATCCTGATCTTGGAAC
TCGTTGCAGGTGGCGAGCTGTTTGACTTCTTAGCTGAAAAGGAATCTTTAACTGAAGAGGAAGCAACTGA
ATTTCTCAAACAAACTCTTAATGGTGTTTACTACCTGCACTCCCTTCAAATCGCCCACTTTGATCTTAAG
CCTGAGAACATAATGCTTTTGGATAGAAATGTCCCCAAACCTCGGATCAAGATCATTGACTTTGGGTTGG
CCCATAAAATTGACTTTGGAAATGAATTTAAAAACATATTTGGGACTCCAGAGTTTGTCGCTCCTGAGAT
AGTCAACTATGAACCTCTTGGTCTTGAGGCAGATATGTGGAGTATCGGGGTAATAACCTATATCCTCCTA
AGTGGGGCCTCCCCATTTCTTGGAGACACTAAGCAAGAAACGTTAGCAAATGTATCCGCTGTCAACTACG
AATTTGAGGATGA
