>Addgene plasmid #79728 | DAPK1_HUMAN_D0 | addgene partial sequence | sequence record 156454 | T7term 5'-GCTAGTTATTGCTCAGCGG-3'
GGTACCGGCCGGCCACCAGGTGGCGCGCCGCGATCGCGGATCCGTTATCCACTTCCAATGTTATTAACTA
AGTGCCTGTTGTGTATCTTTAGGCTTGATCCAGGGATGCTGCAAACTATCTTGAATTGTCATTCTCTTCT
TTGGATCCTTGACCAGAAGTCTTCTTATGAAATCTTTGGCTAGGGCACTGGTATTACTGAAGTATTCATC
CTCAAATTCGTAGTTGACAGCGGATACATTTGCTAACGTTTCTTGCTTAGTGTCTCCAAGAAATGGGGAG
GCCCCACTTAGGAGGATATAGGTTATTACCCCGATACTCCACATATCTGCCTCAAGACCAAGAGGTTCAT
AGTTGACTATCTCAGGAGCGACAAACTCTGGAGTCCCAAATATGTTTTTAAATTCATTTCCAAAGTCAAT
TTTATGGGCCAACCCAAAGTCAATGATCTTGATCCGAGGTTTGGGGACATTTCTATCCAAAAGCATTATG
TTCTCAGGCTTAAGATCAAAGTGGGCGATTTGAAGGGAGTGCAGGTAGTAAACACCATTAAGAGTTTGTT
TGAGAAATTCAGTTGCTTCCTCTTCAGTTAAAGATTCCTTTTCAGCTAAGAAGTCAAACAGCTCGCCACC
TGCAACGAGTTCCAAGATCAGGATGACGTCCGTCTTGTTCTCATAGACCTCGTGCAGGGTGATGACATTG
GGGTGCTGGATCTCCTTCA
