[The description below was written by a language model from this plasmid's Addgene catalogue record.]
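Description:
DAPK1_HUMAN_D0 is a bacterial expression plasmid that encodes the kinase domain of human DAPK1 (death-associated protein kinase 1, also known as DAPK or ROCO3). It is built on the pET His10 TEV LIC cloning vector (2B-T-10), a pET-family backbone designed for ligation-independent cloning, which was the method used to introduce the insert. The plasmid is selected with ampicillin and is recorded as low copy. The record provides no feature table, so the origin of replication and the exact domain boundaries of the DAPK1 fragment are not stated.

Expression is driven by the T7 promoter, which requires a host supplying T7 RNA polymerase. The backbone contributes an N-terminal His10 tag followed by a TEV protease recognition site, so the kinase domain can be captured by immobilised metal affinity chromatography and the tag then removed by TEV cleavage to leave near-native protein.

The construct belongs to an open library of human kinase domain constructs assembled for automated bacterial expression. It is intended to be co-expressed with the Lambda phosphatase plasmid that accompanies the set. According to the record, this pairing enhances kinase expression in bacteria, presumably by keeping the kinase dephosphorylated and limiting unwanted phosphorylation in the host. A YopH phosphatase vector is also available in the same collection. Typical uses would be producing recombinant DAPK1 kinase domain for biochemical, biophysical or structural work.
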