Addgene plasmid #79728: DAPK1_HUMAN_D0
Purpose: This plasmid encodes the kinase domain of DAPK1. Intended for co-expression with Lambda Phosphatase that accompanies this set to enhance bacterial kinase expression.
Depositing lab: John Chodera & Nicholas Levinson & Markus Seeliger. Depositing organization: Memorial Sloan-Kettering Cancer Center. Publication: An open library of human kinase domain constructs for automated bacterial expression. Albanese SK, Parton DL, Isik M, Rodriguez-Laureano L, Hanson SM, Behr JM, Gradia S, Jeans C, Levinson NM, Seeliger MA, Chodera JD. Biochemistry. 2018 Jul 13. doi: 10.1021/acs.biochem.7b01081. PubMed 30004690.
Backbone
  Vector backbone: pET His10 TEV LIC cloning vector (2B-T-10)
  Backbone manufacturer: Scott Gradia (Addgene plasmid # 78173)
  Vector type: Bacterial Expression
Growth in bacteria
  Bacterial resistance: Ampicillin, 100 μg/mL
  Growth temperature: 37°C
  Growth strain: DH5alpha
  Copy number: Low Copy
Gene/Insert
  Gene/Insert name: DAPK1
  Species: H. sapiens (human)
  Entrez Gene: DAPK1 (a.k.a. DAPK, ROCO3)
  Promoter: T7
  Tag / fusion protein: His10-TEV (N terminal on backbone)
  Cloning method: Ligation Independent Cloning
  Sequencing primers: 5′ T7; 3′ T7 reverse
Terms and licenses: Academic/Nonprofit Terms; Industry Terms: Not Available to Industry
Depositor comments: This plasmid was generated as part of an open library of human kinase domain constructs for automated bacterial expression. The work can be found here doi: http://dx.doi.org/10.1101/038711 The lambda phosphatase expression vector can be found at https://www.addgene.org/79748/ The YopH Phosphatase expression vector can be found at https://www.addgene.org/79749/
How to cite: DAPK1_HUMAN_D0 was a gift from John Chodera & Nicholas Levinson & Markus Seeliger (Addgene plasmid # 79728 ; http://n2t.net/addgene:79728 ; RRID:Addgene_79728)
